>Addgene plasmid #43960 | pENTR eGFPCRE L1-R5 | depositor full sequence | sequence record 60186 | predicted sequence
TATACAAAAGTTGAACGAGAAACGTAAAATGATATAAATATCAATATATTAAATTAGATTTTGCATAAAA
AACAGACTACATAATACTGTAAAACACAACATATCCAGTCACTATGAATCAACTACTTAGATGGTATTAG
TGACCTGTACTGCAGGGCGGCCGCGATATCCCCTATAGTGAGTCGTATTACATGGTCATAGCTGTTTCCT
GGCAGCTCTGGCCCGTGTCTCAAAATCTCTGATGTTACATTGCACAAGATAAAAATATATCATCATGAAC
AATAAAACTGTCTGCTTACATAAACAGTAATACAAGGGGTGTTATGAGCCATATTCAACGGGAAACGTCG
AGGCCGCGATTAAATTCCAACATGGATGCTGATTTATATGGGTATAAATGGGCTCGCGATAATGTCGGGC
AATCAGGTGCGACAATCTATCGCTTGTATGGGAAGCCCGATGCGCCAGAGTTGTTTCTGAAACATGGCAA
AGGTAGCGTTGCCAATGATGTTACAGATGAGATGGTCAGACTAAACTGGCTGACGGAATTTATGCCTCTT
CCGACCATCAAGCATTTTATCCGTACTCCTGATGATGCATGGTTACTCACCACTGCGATCCCCGGAAAAA
CAGCATTCCAGGTATTAGAAGAATATCCTGATTCAGGTGAAAATATTGTTGATGCGCTGGCAGTGTTCCT
GCGCCGGTTGCATTCGATTCCTGTTTGTAATTGTCCTTTTAACAGCGATCGCGTATTTCGTCTCGCTCAG
GCGCAATCACGAATGAATAACGGTTTGGTTGATGCGAGTGATTTTGATGACGAGCGTAATGGCTGGCCTG
TTGAACAAGTCTGGAAAGAAATGCATAAACTTTTGCCATTCTCACCGGATTCAGTCGTCACTCATGGTGA
TTTCTCACTTGATAACCTTATTTTTGACGAGGGGAAATTAATAGGTTGTATTGATGTTGGACGAGTCGGA
ATCGCAGACCGATACCAGGATCTTGCCATCCTATGGAACTGCCTCGGTGAGTTTTCTCCTTCATTACAGA
AACGGCTTTTTCAAAAATATGGTATTGATAATCCTGATATGAATAAATTGCAGTTTCATTTGATGCTCGA
TGAGTTTTTCTAATCAGAATTGGTTAATTGGTTGTAACACTGGCAGAGCATTACGCTGACTTGACGGGAC
GGCGCAAGCTCATGACCAAAATCCCTTAACGTGAGTTACGCGTCGTTCCACTGAGCGTCAGACCCCGTAG
AAAAGATCAAAGGATCTTCTTGAGATCCTTTTTTTCTGCGCGTAATCTGCTGCTTGCAAACAAAAAAACC
ACCGCTACCAGCGGTGGTTTGTTTGCCGGATCAAGAGCTACCAACTCTTTTTCCGAAGGTAACTGGCTTC
AGCAGAGCGCAGATACCAAATACTGTTCTTCTAGTGTAGCCGTAGTTAGGCCACCACTTCAAGAACTCTG
TAGCACCGCCTACATACCTCGCTCTGCTAATCCTGTTACCAGTGGCTGCTGCCAGTGGCGATAAGTCGTG
TCTTACCGGGTTGGACTCAAGACGATAGTTACCGGATAAGGCGCAGCGGTCGGGCTGAACGGGGGGTTCG
TGCACACAGCCCAGCTTGGAGCGAACGACCTACACCGAACTGAGATACCTACAGCGTGAGCTATGAGAAA
GCGCCACGCTTCCCGAAGGGAGAAAGGCGGACAGGTATCCGGTAAGCGGCAGGGTCGGAACAGGAGAGCG
CACGAGGGAGCTTCCAGGGGGAAACGCCTGGTATCTTTATAGTCCTGTCGGGTTTCGCCACCTCTGACTT
GAGCGTCGATTTTTGTGATGCTCGTCAGGGGGGCGGAGCCTATGGAAAAACGCCAGCAACGCGGCCTTTT
TACGGTTCCTGGCCTTTTGCTGGCCTTTTGCTCACATGTTCTTTCCTGCGTTATCCCCTGATTCTGTGGA
TAACCGTATTACCGCCTTTGAGTGAGCTGATACCGCTCGCCGCAGCCGAACGACCGAGCGCAGCGAGTCA
GTGAGCGAGGAAGCGGAAGAGCGCCCAATACGCAAACCGCCTCTCCCCGCGCGTTGGCCGATTCATTAAT
GCAGCTGGCACGACAGGTTTCCCGACTGGAAAGCGGGCAGTGAGCGCAACGCAATTAATACGCGTACCGC
TAGCCAGGAAGAGTTTGTAGAAACGCAAAAAGGCCATCCGTCAGGATGGCCTTCTGCTTAGTTTGATGCC
TGGCAGTTTATGGCGGGCGTCCTGCCCGCCACCCTCCGGGCCGTTGCTTCACAACGTTCAAATCCGCTCC
CGGCGGATTTGTCCTACTCAGGAGAGCGTTCACCGACAAACAACAGATAAAACGAAAGGCCCAGTCTTCC
GACTGAGCCTTTCGTTTTATTTGATGCCTGGCAGTTCCCTACTCTCGCGTTAACGCTAGCATGGATGTTT
TCCCAGTCACGACGTTGTAAAACGACGGCCAGTCTTAAGCTCGGGCCCCAAATAATGATTTTATTTTGAC
TGATAGTGACCTGTTCGTTGCAACAAATTGATGAGCAATGCTTTTTTATAATGCCAACTTTGTACAAAAA
AGCAGGCTTAACCATGGTGAGCAAGGGCGAGGAGCTGTTCACCGGGGTGGTGCCCATCCTGGTCGAGCTG
GACGGCGACGTAAACGGCCACAAGTTCAGCGTGTCCGGCGAGGGCGAGGGCGATGCCACCTACGGCAAGC
TGACCCTGAAGTTCATCTGCACCACCGGCAAGCTGCCCGTGCCCTGGCCCACCCTCGTGACCACCCTGAC
CTACGGCGTGCAGTGCTTCAGCCGCTACCCCGACCACATGAAGCAGCACGACTTCTTCAAGTCCGCCATG
CCCGAAGGCTACGTCCAGGAGCGCACCATCTTCTTCAAGGACGACGGCAACTACAAGACCCGCGCCGAGG
TGAAGTTCGAGGGCGACACCCTGGTGAACCGCATCGAGCTGAAGGGCATCGACTTCAAGGAGGACGGCAA
CATCCTGGGGCACAAGCTGGAGTACAACTACAACAGCCACAACGTCTATATCATGGCCGACAAGCAGAAG
AACGGCATCAAGGTGAACTTCAAGATCCGCCACAACATCGAGGACGGCAGCGTGCAGCTCGCCGACCACT
ACCAGCAGAACACCCCCATCGGCGACGGCCCCGTGCTGCTGCCCGACAACCACTACCTGAGCACCCAGTC
CGCCCTGAGCAAAGACCCCAACGAGAAGCGCGATCACATGGTCCTGCTGGAGTTCGTGACCGCCGCCGGG
ATCACTCTCGGCATGGACGAGCTGTACAAGTCCGGTACAGCTCTCGACGGAGAAAGCTCAGGCTCTGGCT
CAGAGTCTGACTCCATGGCCAATTTACTGACCGTACACCAAAATTTGCCTGCATTACCGGTCGATGCAAC
GAGTGATGAGGTTCGCAAGAACCTGATGGACATGTTCAGGGATCGCCAGGCGTTTTCTGAGCATACCTGG
AAAATGCTTCTGTCCGTTTGCCGGTCGTGGGCGGCATGGTGCAAGTTGAATAACCGGAAATGGTTTCCCG
CAGAACCTGAAGATGTTCGCGATTATCTTCTATATCTTCAGGCGCGCGGTCTGGCAGTAAAAACTATCCA
GCAACATTTGGGCCAGCTAAACATGCTTCATCGTCGGTCCGGGCTGCCACGACCAAGTGACAGCAATGCT
GTTTCACTGGTTATGCGGCGGATCCGAAAAGAAAACGTTGATGCCGGTGAACGTGCAAAACAGGCTCTAG
CGTTCGAACGCACTGATTTCGACCAGGTTCGTTCACTCATGGAAAATAGCGATCGCTGCCAGGATATACG
TAATCTGGCATTTCTGGGGATTGCTTATAACACCCTGTTACGTATAGCCGAAATTGCCAGGATCAGGGTT
AAAGATATCTCACGTACTGACGGTGGGAGAATGTTAATCCATATTGGCAGAACGAAAACGCTGGTTAGCA
CCGCAGGTGTAGAGAAGGCACTTAGCCTGGGGGTAACTAAACTGGTCGAGCGATGGATTTCCGTCTCTGG
TGTAGCTGATGATCCGAATAACTACCTGTTTTGCCGGGTCAGAAAAAATGGTGTTGCCGCGCCATCTGCC
ACCAGCCAGCTATCAACTCGCGCCCTGGAAGGGATTTTTGAAGCAACTCATCGATTGATTTACGGCGCTA
AGGATGACTCTGGTCAGAGATACCTGGCCTGGTCTGGACACAGTGCCCGTGTCGGAGCCGCGCGAGATAT
GGCCCGCGCTGGAGTTTCAATACCGGAGATCATGCAAGCTGGTGGCTGGACCAATGTAAATATTGTCATG
AACTATATCCGTAACCTGGATAGTGAAACAGGGGCAATGGTGCGCCTGCTGGAAGATGGCGATTAGACAA
CTTTG
Features (pLannotate 1.2.2; 11 found; start..end, strand, type, name):
    172..190     -  promoter       T7 promoter: promoter for bacteriophage T7 RNA polymerase
    324..1133    +  CDS            KanR: aminoglycoside phosphotransferase; aph(3')-Ia; confers resistance to kanamycin in bacteria or G418 (Geneticin®) in eukaryotes
   1280..1868    +  rep_origin     ori: high-copy-number ColE1/pMB1/pBR322/pUC origin of replication
   2051..2143    +  CDS            lacI (fragment): lac repressor; lacI; The lac repressor binds to the lac operator to inhibit transcription in E. coli. This inhibition can be relieved by adding lactose or isopropyl-β-D-thiogalactopyranoside (IPTG).
   2198..2225    -  terminator     rrnB T2 terminator: transcription terminator T2 from the E. coli rrnB gene
   2357..2400    +  terminator     rrnB T1 terminator: Escherichia coli rrnB; transcription terminator T1 from the E. coli rrnB gene
   2447..2483    -  CDS            lacZα (fragment): LacZα fragment of β-galactosidase; lacZ fragment
   2499..2598    +  protein_bind   attL1: mutant version of attL; recombination site for the Gateway® LR reaction LR Clonase™
   2604..3320    +  CDS            EGFP: EGFP is a basic (constitutively fluorescent) green fluorescent protein published in 1996, derived from Aequorea victoria. It is reported to be a rapidly-maturing weak dimer with moderate acid sensitivity.
   3379..4406    +  CDS            Cre (fragment): site-specific recombinase Cre is a site-specific recombinase from bacteriophage P1. Recombination occurs at loxP sequences.
   4408..116     +  protein_bind   attR5 (across the origin): mutant version of attR; recombination site for the Gateway® LR reaction LR Clonase™
