[The description below was written by a language model from this plasmid's Addgene catalogue record and pLannotate feature annotations shown in this document.]
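Description:
pENTR eGFPCRE L1-R5 is a MultiSite Gateway entry clone of 4,415 bp built on the Invitrogen pDONR221-P1P5r backbone. It is a purely bacterial cloning intermediate, maintained at high copy number from a ColE1/pUC-type origin and selected with kanamycin through an aminoglycoside phosphotransferase gene. The backbone also carries the rrnB T1 and T2 transcription terminators upstream of the cloning site, which insulate the insert from read-through transcription in E. coli. A T7 promoter lies near the other end of the cassette, and short lacI and lacZα remnants are annotated that have no functional role here.

The payload is an approximately 1.8 kb eGFPCre (CreGFP) insert. In the feature table, an EGFP coding sequence is followed a short distance downstream, on the same strand, by the coding sequence for Cre, the bacteriophage P1 site-specific recombinase that acts on loxP sites. This layout is consistent with a fluorescent EGFP–Cre fusion. The Cre annotation is flagged as a fragment, and the nature of the intervening segment is not annotated. The cassette is flanked by attL1 on the 5′ side and attR5 on the 3′ side, so it serves as the first module in a multi-fragment LR Clonase reaction, joining to a second entry clone with compatible att5 sites and being assembled in a defined order and orientation into a destination vector.

No eukaryotic promoter or polyadenylation signal is annotated within the insert, so expression depends on the context into which the module is recombined. The associated publication concerns a universal vector for multi-fragment recombineering of BACs and knock-in constructs. This suggests the clone is meant as a reusable building block for placing a traceable Cre recombinase under the control of a chosen locus.
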