Addgene plasmid #43960: pENTR eGFPCRE L1-R5
Depositing lab: Peter Hohenstein. Depositing organization: University of Edinburgh. Publication: A universal vector for high-efficiency multi-fragment recombineering of BACs and knock-in constructs. Dolt KS, Lawrence ML, Miller-Hodges E, Slight J, Thornburn A, Devenney PS, Hohenstein P. PLoS One. 2013 Apr 29;8(4):e62054. doi: 10.1371/journal.pone.0062054. Print 2013. PubMed 23637962.
Backbone
  Vector backbone: pDONR221-P1P5r
  Backbone manufacturer: Invitrogen
  Backbone size w/o insert (bp): 2612
  Total vector size (bp): 4415
  Vector type: Multisite Gateway ENTR clone
Growth in bacteria
  Bacterial resistance: Kanamycin, 50 μg/mL
  Growth temperature: 37°C
  Growth strain: DH5alpha
  Copy number: High Copy
Gene/Insert
  Gene/Insert name: eGFPCre (alt name: CreGFP)
  Insert size (bp): 1803
  Cloning method: Gateway Cloning
  Sequencing primers: 5′ M13F; 3′ M13R
Resource information
  A portion of this plasmid was derived from a plasmid made by: Dr. Akio Kobayashi
Terms and licenses: Academic/Nonprofit Terms; Industry Terms: Not Available to Industry
How to cite: pENTR eGFPCRE L1-R5 was a gift from Peter Hohenstein (Addgene plasmid # 43960 ; http://n2t.net/addgene:43960 ; RRID:Addgene_43960)
