>Addgene plasmid #43960 | pENTR eGFPCRE L1-R5 | addgene partial sequence | sequence record 70342 | M13-rev 5'-CAGGAAACAGCTATGACC-3'
CGCGGCCGCCCTGCAGTACAGGTCACTAATACCATCTAAGTAGTTGATTCATAGTGACTGGATATGTTGT
GTTTTACAGTATTATGTAGTCTGTTTTTTATGCAAAATCTAATTTAATATATTGATATTTATATCATTTT
ACGTTTCTCGTTCAACTTTTGTATACAAAGTTGTCTAATCGCCATCTTCCAGCAGGCGCACCATTGCCCC
TGTTTCACTATCCAGGTTACGGATATAGTTCATGACAATATTTACATTGGTCCAGCCACCAGCTTGCATG
ATCTCCGGTATTGAAACTCCAGCGCGGGCCATATCTCGCGCGGCTCCGACACGGGCACTGTGTCCAGACC
AGGCCAGGTATCTCTGACCAGAGTCATCCTTAGCGCCGTAAATCAATCGATGAGTTGCTTCAAAAATCCC
TTCCAGGGCGCGAGTTGATAGCTGGCTGGTGGCAGATGGCGCGGCAACACCATTTTTTCTGACCCGGCAA
AACAGGTAGTTATTCGGATCATCAGCTACACCAGAGACGGAAATCCATCGCTCGACCAGTTTAGTTACCC
CCAGGCTAAGTGCCTTCTCTACACCTGCGGTGCTAACCAGCGTTTTCGTTCTGCCAATATGGATTAACAT
TCTCCCACCGTCAGTACGTGAGATATCTTTAACCCTGATCCTGGCAATTTCGGCTATACGTAACAGGGTG
TTATAAGCAATCCCCAGAAATGCCAGATTACGTATATCCTGGCAGCGATCGCTATTTTCCATGAGTGAAC
GAACCTGGTCGAAATCAGTGCGTTCGAACGCTAGAGCCTGTTTTGCACGTTCACCGGCATCAACGTTTTC
TTTTCGGATCC
