>Addgene plasmid #43960 | pENTR eGFPCRE L1-R5 | addgene partial sequence | sequence record 70343 | M13_pUC_fwd
ATGATTTTATTTTGACTGATAGTGACCTGTTCGTTGCAACAAATTGATGAGCAATGCTTTTTTATAATGC
CAACTTTGTACAAAAAAGCAGGCTTAACCATGGTGAGCAAGGGCGAGGAGCTGTTCACCGGGGTGGTGCC
CATCCTGGTCGAGCTGGACGGCGACGTAAACGGCCACAAGTTCAGCGTGTCCGGCGAGGGCGAGGGCGAT
GCCACCTACGGCAAGCTGACCCTGAAGTTCATCTGCACCACCGGCAAGCTGCCCGTGCCCTGGCCCACCC
TCGTGACCACCCTGACCTACGGCGTGCAGTGCTTCAGCCGCTACCCCGACCACATGAAGCAGCACGACTT
CTTCAAGTCCGCCATGCCCGAAGGCTACGTCCAGGAGCGCACCATCTTCTTCAAGGACGACGGCAACTAC
AAGACCCGCGCCGAGGTGAAGTTCGAGGGCGACACCCTGGTGAACCGCATCGAGCTGAAGGGCATCGACT
TCAAGGAGGACGGCAACATCCTGGGGCACAAGCTGGAGTACAACTACAACAGCCACAACGTCTATATCAT
GGCCGACAAGCAGAAGAACGGCATCAAGGTGAACTTCAAGATCCGCCACAACATCGAGGACGGCAGCGTG
CAGCTCGCCGACCACTACCAGCAGAACACCCCCATCGGCGACGGCCCCGTGCTGCTGCCCGACAACCACT
ACCTGAGCACCCAGTCCGCCCTGAGCAAAGACCCCAACGAGAAGCGCGATCACATGGTCCTGCTGGAGTT
CGTGACCGCCGCCGGGATCACTCTCGGCATGGACGAGCTGTACAAGTCCGGTACAGCTCTCGACGGAGAA
AGCTCAGGCTCTGGCTCAGAGTCTGACTCCATGGCCAATTTACTGACCGTACACCAAAATTTGCCTGCAT
TACCGGTCGATGCAACGAGTGATGAGGTTCGCAAGAACCTGATGGACATGTTCAGGA
